>Addgene plasmid #238380 | eOYWP01 | addgene full sequence | sequence record 491543 | Addgene NGS Result
AATGACTAAAAAAATTTCATTCATTATTAACGGCCAGGTTGAAATCTTTCCCGAAGGTGATGATTTAGTG
CAATCCATTAATTTTGGTGATAATAGTGTTTACCTGCCAATATTGAATGACTCTCATGTAAAAAACATTA
TTGATTGTAATGGAAATAACGAATTACGGTTGCATAACATTGTCAATTTTCTCTATACGGTAGGGCAAAG
ATGGAAAAATGAAGAATACTCAAGACGCAGGACATACATTCGTGACTTAAAAAAATATATGGGATATTCA
GAAGAAATGGCTAAGCTAGAGGCCAATTGGATATCTATGATTTTATGTTCTAAAGGCGGCCTTTATGATG
TTGTAGAAAATGAACTTGGTTCTCGCCATATCATGGATGAATGGCTACCTCAGGATGAAAGTTATGTTCG
GGCTTTTCCGAAAGGTAAATCTGTACATCTGTTGGCAGGTAATGTTCCATTATCTGGGATCATGTCTATA
TTACGCGCAATTTTAACTAAGAATCAGTGTATTATAAAAACATCGTCAACCGATCCTTTTACCGCTAATG
CATTAGCGTTAAGTTTTATTGATGTAGACCCTAATCATCCGATAACGCGCTCTTTATCTGTTATATATTG
GCCCCACCAAGGTGATACATCACTCGCAAAAGAAATTATGCAACATGCGGATGTTATTGTCGCTTGGGGA
GGGCCAGATGCGATTAATTGGGCGGTAGAGCATGCGCCATCTTATGCTGATGTGATTAAATTTGGTTCTA
AAAAGAGTCTTTGCATTATCGATAATCCTGTTGATTTGACGTCCGCAGCGACAGGTGCGGCTCATGATGT
TTGTTTTTACGATCAGCGAGCTTGTTTTTCTGCCCAAAACATATATTACATGGGAAATCATTATGAGGAA
TTTAAGTTAGCGTTGATAGAAAAACTTAATCTATATGCGCATATATTACCGAATGCCAAAAAAGATTTTG
ATGAAAAGGCGGCCTATTCTTTAGTTCAAAAAGAAAGCTTGTTTGCTGGATTAAAAGTAGAGGTGGATAT
TCATCAACGTTGGATGATTATTGAGTCAAATGCAGGTGTGGAATTTAATCAACCACTTGGCAGATGTGTG
TACCTTCATCACGTCGATAATATTGAGCAAATATTGCCTTATGTTCAAAAAAATAAGACGCAAACCATAT
CTATTTTTCCTTGGGAGTCATCATTTAAATATCGAGATGCGTTAGCATTAAAAGGTGCGGAAAGGATTGT
AGAAGCAGGAATGAATAACATATTTCGAGTTGGTGGATCTCATGACGGGATGAGGCCGTTGCAACGATTA
GTGACATATATTTCTCATGAAAGGCCATCTAACTATACGGCTAAGGATGTTGCGGTTGAAATAGAACAGA
CTCGATTCCTGGAAGAAGATAAGTTCCTTGTATTTGTCCCATAATAGGTAAAAAGTATGGAAAATGAATC
AAAATATAAAACCATCGACCACGTTATTTGTGTTGAAGGAAATAAAAAAATTCATGTTTGGGAAACGCTG
CCAGAAGAAAACAGCCCAAAGAGAAAGAATGCCATTATTATTGCGTCTGGTTTTGCCCGCAGGATGGATC
ATTTTGCTGGTCTGGCGGAATATTTATCGCGGAATGGATTTCATGTGATCCGCTATGATTCGCTTCACCA
CGTTGGATTGAGTTCAGGGACAATTGATGAATTTACAATGTCTATAGGAAAGCAGAGCTTGTTAGCAGTG
GTTGATTGGTTAACTACACGAAAAATAAATAACTTCGGTATGTTGGCTTCAAGCTTATCTGCGCGGATAG
CTTATGCAAGCCTATCTGAAATCAATGCTTCGTTTTTAATCACCGCAGTCGGTGTTGTTAACTTAAGATA
TTCTCTTGAAAGAGCTTTAGGGTTTGATTATCTCAGTCTACCCATTAATGAATTGCCGAATAATCTAGAT
TTTGAAGGCCATAAATTGGGTGCTGAAGTCTTTGCGAGAGATTGTCTTGATTTTGGTTGGGAAGATTTAG
CTTCTACAATTAATAACATGATGTATCTTGATATACCGTTTATTGCTTTTACTGCAAATAACGATAATTG
GGTCAAGCAAGATGAAGTTATCACATTGTTATCAAATATTCGTAGTAATCGATGCAAGATATATTCTTTG
TTAGGAAGTTCGCATGACTTGAGTGAAAATTTAGTGGTCCTGCGCAATTTTTATCAATCGGTTACGAAAG
CCGCTATCGCGATGGATAATGATCATCTGGATATTGATGTTGATATTACTGAACCGTCATTTGAACATTT
AACTATTGCGACAGTCAATGAACGCCGAATGAGAATTGAGATTGAAAATCAAGCAATTTCTCTGTCTTAA
AATCTATTGAGATATTCTATCACTCAAATAGCAATATAAGGACTCTCTATGAAATTTGGAAACTTTTTGC
TTACATACCAACCTCCCCAATTTTCTCAAACAGAGGTAATGAAACGTTTGGTTAAATTAGGTCGCATCTC
TGAGGAGTGTGGTTTTGATACCGTATGGTTACTGGAGCATCATTTCACGGAGTTTGGTTTGCTTGGTAAC
CCTTATGTCGCTGCTGCATATTTACTTGGCGCGACTAAAAAATTGAATGTAGGAACTGCCGCTATTGTTC
TTCCCACAGCCCATCCAGTACGCCAACTTGAAGATGTGAATTTATTGGATCAAATGTCAAAAGGACGATT
TCGGTTTGGTATTTGCCGAGGGCTTTACAACAAGGACTTTCGCGTATTCGGCACAGATATGAATAACAGT
CGCGCCTTAGCGGAATGCTGGTACGGGCTGATAAAGAATGGCATGACAGAGGGATATATGGAAGCTGATA
ATGAACATATCAAGTTCCATAAGGTAAAAGTAAACCCCGCGGCGTATAGCAGAGGTGGCGCACCGGTTTA
TGTGGTGGCTGAATCAGCTTCGACGACTGAGTGGGCTGCTCAATTTGGCCTACCGATGATATTAAGTTGG
ATTATAAATACTAACGAAAAGAAAGCACAACTTGAGCTTTATAATGAAGTGGCTCAAGAATATGGGCACG
ATATTCATAATATCGACCATTGCTTATCATATATAACATCTGTAGATCATGACTCAATTAAAGCGAAAGA
GATTTGCCGGAAATTTCTGGGGCATTGGTATGATTCTTATGTGAATGCTACGACTATTTTTGATGATTCA
GACCAAACAAGAGGTTATGATTTCAATAAAGGGCAGTGGCGTGACTTTGTATTAAAAGGACATAAAGATA
CTAATCGCCGTATTGATTACAGTTACGAAATCAATCCCGTGGGAACGCCGCAGGAATGTATTGACATAAT
TCAAAAAGACATTGATGCTACAGGAATATCAAATATTTGTTGTGGATTTGAAGCTAATGGAACAGTAGAC
GAAATTATTGCTTCCATGAAGCTCTTCCAGTCTGATGTCATGCCATTTCTTAAAGAAAAACAACGTTCGC
TATTATATTAGCTAAGGAGAAAGAAATGAAATTTGGATTGTTCTTCCTTAACTTCATCAATTCAACAACT
GTTCAAGAACAAAGTATAGTTCGCATGCAGGAAATAACGGAGTATGTTGATAAGTTGAATTTTGAACAGA
TTTTAGTGTATGAAAATCATTTTTCAGATAATGGTGTTGTCGGCGCTCCTCTGACTGTTTCTGGTTTTCT
GCTCGGTTTAACAGAGAAAATTAAAATTGGTTCATTAAATCACATCATTACAACTCATCATCCTGTCCGC
ATAGCGGAGGAAGCTTGCTTATTGGATCAGTTAAGTGAAGGGAGATTTATTTTAGGGTTTAGTGATTGCG
AAAAAAAAGATGAAATGCATTTTTTTAATCGCCCGGTTGAATATCAACAGCAACTATTTGAAGAGTGTTA
TGAAATCATTAACGATGCTTTAACAACAGGCTATTGTAATCCAGATAACGATTTTTATAGCTTCCCTAAA
ATATCTGTAAATCCCCATGCTTATACGCCAGGCGGACCTCGGAAATATGTAACAGCAACCAGTCATCATA
TTGTTGAGTGGGCGGCCAAAAAAGGTATTCCTCTCATCTTTAAGTGGGATGATTCTAATGATGTTAGATA
TGAATATGCTGAAAGATATAAAGCCGTTGCGGATAAATATGACGTTGACCTATCAGAGATAGACCATCAG
TTAATGATATTAGTTAACTATAACGAAGATAGTAATAAAGCTAAACAAGAGACGCGTGCATTTATTAGTG
ATTATGTTCTTGAAATGCACCCTAATGAAAATTTCGAAAATAAACTTGAAGAAATAATTGCAGAAAACGC
TGTCGGAAATTATACGGAGTGTATAACTGCGGCTAAGTTGGCAATTGAAAAGTGTGGTGCGAAAAGTGTA
TTGCTGTCCTTTGAACCAATGAATGATTTGATGAGCCAAAAAAATGTAATCAATATTGTTGATGATAATA
TTAAGAAGTACCACATGGAATATACCTAATAGATTTCGAGTTGCAGCGAGGCGGCAAGTGAACGAATCCC
CAGGAGCATAGATAACTATGTGACTGGGGTGAGTGAAAGCAGCCAACAAAGCAGCAGCTTGAAAGATGAA
GGGTATAAAAGAGTATGACAGCAGTGCTGCCATACTTTCTAATATTATCTTGAGGAGTAAAACAGGTATG
ACTTCATATGTTGATAAACAAGAAATTACAGCAAGCTCAGAAATTGATGATTTGATTTTTTCGAGCGATC
CATTAGTGTGGTCTTACGACGAGCAGGAAAAAATCAGAAAGAAACTTGTGCTTGATGCATTTCGTAATCA
TTATAAACATTGTCGAGAATATCGTCACTACTGTCAGGCACACAAAGTAGATGACAATATTACGGAAATT
GATGACATACCTGTATTCCCAACATCGGTTTTTAAGTTTACTCGCTTATTAACTTCTCAGGAAAACGAGA
TTGAAAGTTGGTTTACCAGTAGCGGCACGAATGGTTTAAAAAGTCAGGTGGCGCGTGACAGATTAAGTAT
TGAGAGACTCTTAGGCTCTGTGAGTTATGGCATGAAATATGTTGGTAGTTGGTTTGATCATCAAATAGAA
TTAGTCAATTTGGGACCAGATAGATTTAATGCTCATAATATTTGGTTTAAATATGTTATGAGTTTGGTGG
AATTGTTATATCCTACGACATTTACCGTAACAGAAGAACGAATAGATTTTGTTAAAACATTGAATAGTCT
TGAACGAATAAAAAATCAAGGGAAAGATCTTTGTCTTATTGGTTCGCCATACTTTATTTATTTACTCTGC
CATTATATGAAAGATAAAAAAATCTCATTTTCTGGAGATAAAAGCCTTTATATCATAACCGGAGGCGGCT
GGAAAAGTTACGAAAAAGAATCTCTGAAACGTGATGATTTCAATCATCTTTTATTTGATACTTTCAATCT
CAGTGATATTAGTCAGATCCGAGATATATTTAATCAAGTTGAACTCAACACTTGTTTCTTTGAGGATGAA
ATGCAGCGTAAACATGTTCCGCCGTGGGTATATGCGCGAGCGCTTGATCCTGAAACGTTGAAACCTGTAC
CTGATGGAACGCCGGGGTTGATGAGTTATATGGATGCGTCAGCAACCAGTTATCCAGCATTTATTGTTAC
CGATGATGTCGGGATAATTAGCAGAGAATATGGTAAGTATCCCGGCGTGCTCGTTGAAATTTTACGTCGC
GTCAATACGAGGACGCAGAAAGGGTGTGCTTTAAGCTTAACCGAAGCGTTTGATAGTTGAAGGTAGAGAC
CTACTAGTAGCGGCCGCTGCAGGCTTCCTCGCTCACTGACTCGCTGCGCTCGGTCGTTCGGCTGCGGCGA
GCGGTATCAGCTCACTCAAAGGCGGTAATACGGTTATCCACAGAATCAGGGGATAACGCAGGAAAGAACA
TGTGAGCAAAAGGCCAGCAAAAGGCCAGGAACCGTAAAAAGGCCGCGTTGCTGGCGTTTTTCCACAGGCT
CCGCCCCCCTGACGAGCATCACAAAAATCGACGCTCAAGTCAGAGGTGGCGAAACCCGACAGGACTATAA
AGATACCAGGCGTTTCCCCCTGGAAGCTCCCTCGTGCGCTCTCCTGTTCCGACCCTGCCGCTTACCGGAT
ACCTGTCCGCCTTTCTCCCTTCGGGAAGCGTGGCGCTTTCTCATAGCTCACGCTGTAGGTATCTCAGTTC
GGTGTAGGTCGTTCGCTCCAAGCTGGGCTGTGTGCACGAACCCCCCGTTCAGCCCGACCGCTGCGCCTTA
TCCGGTAACTATCGTCTTGAGTCCAACCCGGTAAGACACGACTTATCGCCACTGGCAGCAGCCACTGGTA
ACAGGATTAGCAGAGCGAGGTATGTAGGCGGTGCTACAGAGTTCTTGAAGTGGTGGCCTAACTACGGCTA
CACTAGAAGAACAGTATTTGGTATCTGCGCTCTGCTGAAGCCAGTTACCTTCGGAAAAAGAGTTGGTAGC
TCTTGATCCGGCAAACAAACCACCGCTGGTAGCGGTGGTTTTTTTGTTTGCAAGCAGCAGATTACGCGCA
GAAAAAAAGGATCTCAAGAAGATCCTTTGATCTTTTCTACGGGGTCTGACGCTCAGTGGAACGAAAACTC
ACGTTAAGGGATTTTGGTCATGAGATTATCAAAAAGGATCTTCACCTAGATCCTTTTAAATTAAAAATGA
AGTTTTAAATCAATCTAAAGTATATATGAGTAAACTTGGTCTGACAGTTACCAATGCTTAATCAGTGAGG
CACCTATCTCAGCGATCTGTCTATTTCGTTCATCCATAGTTGCCTGACTCCCCGTCGTGTAGATAACTAC
GATACGGGAGGGCTTACCATCTGGCCCCAGTGCTGCAATGATACCGCGCGACCCACGCTCACCGGCTCCA
GATTTATCAGCAATAAACCAGCCAGCCGGAAGGGCCGAGCGCAGAAGTGGTCCTGCAACTTTATCCGCCT
CCATCCAGTCTATTAATTGTTGCCGGGAAGCTAGAGTAAGTAGTTCGCCAGTTAATAGTTTGCGCAACGT
TGTTGCCATTGCTACAGGCATCGTGGTGTCACGCTCGTCGTTTGGTATGGCTTCATTCAGCTCCGGTTCC
CAACGATCAAGGCGAGTTACATGATCCCCCATGTTGTGCAAAAAAGCGGTTAGCTCCTTCGGTCCTCCGA
TCGTTGTCAGAAGTAAGTTGGCCGCAGTGTTATCACTCATGGTTATGGCAGCACTGCATAATTCTCTTAC
TGTCATGCCATCCGTAAGATGCTTTTCTGTGACTGGTGAGTACTCAACCAAGTCATTCTGAGAATAGTGT
ATGCGGCGACCGAGTTGCTCTTGCCCGGCGTCAATACGGGATAATACCGCGCCACATAGCAGAACTTTAA
AAGTGCTCATCATTGGAAAACGTTCTTCGGGGCGAAAACTCTCAAGGATCTTACCGCTGTTGAGATCCAG
TTCGATGTAACCCACTCGTGCACCCAACTGATCTTCAGCATCTTTTACTTTCACCAGCGTTTCTGGGTGA
GCAAAAACAGGAAGGCAAAATGCCGCAAAAAAGGGAATAAGGGCGACACGGAAATGTTGAATACTCATAC
TCTTCCTTTTTCAATATTATTGAAGCATTTATCAGGGTTATTGTCTCATGAGCGGATACATATTTGAATG
TATTTAGAAAAATAAACAAATAGGGGTTCCGCGCACATTTCCCCGAAAAGTGCCACCTGACGTCTAAGAA
ACCATTATTATCATGACATTAACCTATAAAAATAGGCGTATCACGAGGCAGAATTTCAGATAAAAAAAAT
CCTTAGCTTTCGCTAAGGATGATTTCTGGAATTCGCGGCCGCTTCTAGAGACTAGTGGGTCTCA
Features (pLannotate 1.2.2; 11 found; start..end, strand, type, name):
      2..1444    +  CDS            LuxC: LuxC fatty acid reductase; luxC; from the Photorhabdus luminescens bioluminescence operon
   1457..2380    +  CDS            LuxD: LuxD acyltransferase; luxD; from the Photorhabdus luminescens bioluminescence operon
   2429..3511    +  CDS            LuxA: LuxA luciferase subunit; luxA; from the Photorhabdus luminescens bioluminescence operon
   3526..4509    +  CDS            LuxB: LuxB luciferase subunit; luxB; from the Photorhabdus luminescens bioluminescence operon
   4688..5800    +  CDS            LuxE: LuxE; luxE; from the Photorhabdus luminescens bioluminescence operon
   5812..5832    +  misc_feature   BioBrick suffix: universal suffix for all parts
   6009..6597    -  rep_origin     ori: high-copy-number ColE1/pMB1/pBR322/pUC origin of replication
   6768..7628    -  CDS            AmpR: β-lactamase; bla; confers resistance to ampicillin, carbenicillin, and related antibiotics
   7629..7733    -  promoter       AmpR promoter: bla
   7823..7866    -  terminator     bacterial terminator: putative bacterial transcription terminator
   7869..7890    +  misc_feature   BioBrick prefix: BioBrick prefix for parts that do not start with "ATG"
