[The description below was written by a language model from this plasmid's Addgene catalogue record and pLannotate feature annotations shown in this document.]
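Description:
eOYWP01 is a bacterial part plasmid built on the DVLA backbone that carries the luxCDABE bioluminescence operon as a coding part for Golden Gate assembly. It belongs to a DNA part library developed for engineering the nematode-symbiotic bacterium Xenorhabdus griffiniae. The sequenced plasmid is 7,904 nt. It is selected with ampicillin through a β-lactamase gene (AmpR) driven by its native bla promoter.

The feature table annotates a ColE1/pMB1/pUC-type origin, which is normally described as high copy. The catalogue, however, lists the plasmid as low copy and names a pir2+ growth strain, a host usually associated with pir-dependent origins. The record does not explain this difference.

The payload consists of five open reading frames in a single orientation, annotated as matching the Photorhabdus luminescens lux operon, although the catalogue gives the insert species as synthetic. LuxA and LuxB form the two subunits of bacterial luciferase. LuxC (fatty acid reductase), LuxD (acyltransferase) and LuxE together regenerate the long-chain aldehyde substrate, so cells expressing the whole operon emit light without any added substrate.

No promoter is annotated upstream of luxC, consistent with the plasmid's role as a storage part to be joined to promoters, ribosome binding sites and terminators during assembly. BioBrick prefix and suffix sequences flank the insert, and a putative bacterial terminator lies just upstream of the prefix, probably insulating the part from backbone transcription. The Golden Gate restriction sites and overhangs are not annotated in the table. The insert was placed in the backbone by Gibson cloning. The assembled operon would typically serve as a luminescent reporter for characterising gene expression.
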