Addgene plasmid #238380: eOYWP01
Purpose: lux gene for Golden Gate Assembly
Depositing lab: Richard Murray. Depositing organization: California Institute of Technology. Publication: A DNA Part Library for Reliable Engineering of the Emerging Model Nematode Symbiotic Bacterium Xenorhabdus griffiniae HGB2511. Larsson EM, Wang OY, Murray RM. ACS Synth Biol. 2025 Oct 17;14(10):4122-4126. doi: 10.1021/acssynbio.5c00414. Epub 2025 Sep 25. PubMed 40998411.
Backbone
  Vector backbone: DVLA
  Vector type: Bacterial Expression
Growth in bacteria
  Bacterial resistance: Ampicillin, 100 μg/mL
  Growth temperature: 37°C
  Growth strain: pir2+
  Copy number: Low Copy
Gene/Insert
  Gene/Insert name: luxCDABE operon
  Species: Synthetic
  Cloning method: Gibson Cloning
Terms and licenses: Academic/Nonprofit Terms; Industry Terms: Not Available to Industry
Depositor comments: Please visit https://doi.org/10.1101/2025.06.09.658710 for bioRxiv preprint.
How to cite: eOYWP01 was a gift from Richard Murray (Addgene plasmid # 238380 ; http://n2t.net/addgene:238380 ; RRID:Addgene_238380)
